Addgene plasmid #132099: pDONR221_SLC35B1
Purpose: Gateway entry clone with codon-optimized ORF sequence for subcloning into custom expression vectors
Depositing lab: RESOLUTE Consortium & Giulio Superti-Furga. Depositing organization: CeMM Research Center for Molecular Medicine. Publication: The RESOLUTE consortium: unlocking SLC transporters for drug discovery. Superti-Furga G, Lackner D, Wiedmer T, Ingles-Prieto A, Barbosa B, Girardi E, Goldmann U, Gurtl B, Klavins K, Klimek C, Lindinger S, Lineiro-Retes E, Muller AC, Onstein S, Redinger G, Reil D, Sedlyarov V, Wolf G, Crawford M, Everley R, ... Steppan CM. Nat Rev Drug Discov. 2020 Jul;19(7):429-430. doi: 10.1038/d41573-020-00056-6. PubMed 32265506.
Backbone
  Vector backbone: pDONR221
  Backbone manufacturer: Thermo Fisher Scientific
  Backbone size w/o insert (bp): 2550
  Vector type: Mammalian Expression
Growth in bacteria
  Bacterial resistance: Kanamycin, 50 μg/mL
  Growth temperature: 37°C
  Growth strain: Stbl3
  Copy number: High Copy
Gene/Insert
  Gene/Insert name: SLC35B1 (alt name: UGTREL1)
  Species: H. sapiens (human)
  Insert size (bp): 966
  Entrez Gene: SLC35B1 (a.k.a. UGTREL1)
  Cloning method: Gateway Cloning
  Sequencing primers: 5′ M13-fwd; 3′ M13-rev
Terms and licenses: Academic/Nonprofit Terms; Industry Terms
Depositor comments: For more information on the full Resolute plasmid collection, please see www.addgene.org/depositor-collections/re-solute/. Please provide your feedback on this plasmid to the RESOLUTE consortium by filling out their RESOLUTE repository feedback form: https://forms.office.com/Pages/ResponsePage.aspx?id=0e05yklzmkS7rjFGQL4N7z4feCLQvEJAmVcOCM_u885UN1JJRko0Ukg4TVQwNTZLOUxPQVJWT1NHUCQlQCN0PWcu
How to cite: pDONR221_SLC35B1 was a gift from RESOLUTE Consortium & Giulio Superti-Furga (Addgene plasmid # 132099 ; http://n2t.net/addgene:132099 ; RRID:Addgene_132099)
