[The description below was written by a language model from this plasmid's Addgene catalogue record and pLannotate feature annotations shown in this document.]
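Description:
pDONR221_SLC35B1 is a Gateway entry clone built on the pDONR221 backbone, carrying a codon-optimized open reading frame for human SLC35B1 (also known as UGTREL1), a member of the solute carrier family annotated as a probable sugar transporter. The sequenced plasmid is about 3.5 kb, with the 966 bp coding sequence flanked directly by attL1 and attL2 recombination sites. It is maintained in E. coli through a high-copy ColE1/pUC-type origin and selected with kanamycin via an aminoglycoside phosphotransferase gene.

Although the catalogue lists the vector type as mammalian expression, the feature table shows no eukaryotic promoter or polyadenylation signal around the insert, so the plasmid is a shuttle for the ORF rather than an expression construct in its own right. The attL sites let LR Clonase transfer the SLC35B1 sequence, in a defined orientation, into any attR-containing destination vector, which then supplies the promoter, tags and selection markers. No epitope tag or reporter is annotated on the insert, and the record does not state whether a stop codon is retained. Upstream of attL1 sit the rrnB T1 and T2 transcription terminators, which insulate the insert from read-through transcription from the backbone. A T7 promoter lies just beyond attL2, oriented back toward the insert. The short lacI and lacZα fragments detected are backbone remnants with no evident function. M13 forward and reverse priming sites are listed for sequence verification of the insert.

The plasmid belongs to a large consortium collection of solute carrier clones, made so that transporter ORFs can be subcloned into custom expression vectors for functional and drug discovery studies.
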