Features (pLannotate 1.2.2; 10 found; start..end, strand, type, name):
    121..213     +  CDS            lacI (fragment): lac repressor; lacI; The lac repressor binds to the lac operator to inhibit transcription in E. coli. This inhibition can be relieved by adding lactose or isopropyl-β-D-thiogalactopyranoside (IPTG).
    268..295     -  terminator     rrnB T2 terminator: transcription terminator T2 from the E. coli rrnB gene
    427..470     +  terminator     rrnB T1 terminator: Escherichia coli rrnB; transcription terminator T1 from the E. coli rrnB gene
    517..553     -  CDS            lacZα (fragment): LacZα fragment of β-galactosidase; lacZ fragment
    569..668     +  protein_bind   attL1: mutant version of attL; recombination site for the Gateway® LR reaction LR Clonase™
    674..1639    +  CDS            SLC35B1: S35B1_HUMAN - Also known as UGTREL1. Experimental evidence at protein level: Swiss-Prot protein existence level 1. Probable sugar transporter. From Homo sapiens (Human).
   1641..1740    -  protein_bind   attL2: mutant version of attL; recombination site for the Gateway® LR reaction LR Clonase™
   1758..1776    -  promoter       T7 promoter: promoter for bacteriophage T7 RNA polymerase
   1910..2719    +  CDS            KanR: aminoglycoside phosphotransferase; aph(3')-Ia; confers resistance to kanamycin in bacteria or G418 (Geneticin®) in eukaryotes
   2866..3454    +  rep_origin     ori: high-copy-number ColE1/pMB1/pBR322/pUC origin of replication
>Addgene plasmid #132099 | pDONR221_SLC35B1 | addgene full sequence | sequence record 265200 | Addgene NGS Result
CTTTCCTGCGTTATCCCCTGATTCTGTGGATAACCGTATTACCGCCTTTGAGTGAGCTGATACCGCTCGC
CGCAGCCGAACGACCGAGCGCAGCGAGTCAGTGAGCGAGGAAGCGGAAGAGCGCCCAATACGCAAACCGC
CTCTCCCCGCGCGTTGGCCGATTCATTAATGCAGCTGGCACGACAGGTTTCCCGACTGGAAAGCGGGCAG
TGAGCGCAACGCAATTAATACGCGTACCGCTAGCCAGGAAGAGTTTGTAGAAACGCAAAAAGGCCATCCG
TCAGGATGGCCTTCTGCTTAGTTTGATGCCTGGCAGTTTATGGCGGGCGTCCTGCCCGCCACCCTCCGGG
CCGTTGCTTCACAACGTTCAAATCCGCTCCCGGCGGATTTGTCCTACTCAGGAGAGCGTTCACCGACAAA
CAACAGATAAAACGAAAGGCCCAGTCTTCCGACTGAGCCTTTCGTTTTATTTGATGCCTGGCAGTTCCCT
ACTCTCGCGTTAACGCTAGCATGGATGTTTTCCCAGTCACGACGTTGTAAAACGACGGCCAGTCTTAAGC
TCGGGCCCCAAATAATGATTTTATTTTGACTGATAGTGACCTGTTCGTTGCAACACATTGATGAGCAATG
CTTTTTTATAATGCCAACTTTGTACAAAAAAGCAGGCTCCACCATGGCCAGCTCCTCTAGCCTGGTGCCT
GACCGGCTGAGACTGCCACTGTGCTTCCTGGGCGTGTTCGTGTGCTACTTCTACTATGGCATCCTGCAGG
AGAAGATCACACGGGGCAAGTATGGCGAGGGCGCCAAGCAGGAGACATTCACCTTTGCCCTGACCCTGGT
GTTTATCCAGTGCGTGATCAACGCCGTGTTCGCCAAGATCCTGATCCAGTTCTTTGACACAGCCAGAGTG
GATAGGACCCGCTCTTGGCTGTACGCCGCCTGTAGCATCTCCTATCTGGGCGCCATGGTGTCCTCTAACT
CCGCCCTGCAGTTTGTGAATTACCCTACACAGGTGCTGGGCAAGTCTTGCAAGCCCATCCCTGTGATGCT
GCTGGGCGTGACCCTGCTGAAGAAGAAGTACCCCCTGGCCAAGTACCTGTGCGTGCTGCTGATCGTGGCA
GGAGTGGCCCTGTTCATGTACAAGCCTAAGAAGGTGGTGGGCATCGAGGAGCACACCGTGGGCTATGGCG
AGCTGCTGCTGCTGCTGAGCCTGACACTGGACGGACTGACCGGCGTGTCCCAGGATCACATGAGGGCCCA
CTACCAGACAGGCTCTAACCACATGATGCTGAACATCAATCTGTGGAGCACACTGCTGCTGGGCATGGGC
ATCCTGTTTACCGGCGAGCTGTGGGAGTTCCTGAGCTTTGCCGAGCGGTACCCAGCCATCATCTATAATA
TCCTGCTGTTTGGCCTGACCTCTGCCCTGGGCCAGAGCTTCATCTTTATGACAGTGGTGTATTTCGGCCC
CCTGACCTGCTCCATCATCACCACAACCCGGAAGTTCTTTACAATCCTGGCCTCCGTGATCCTGTTCGCC
AATCCAATCTCTCCCATGCAGTGGGTGGGCACCGTGCTGGTGTTTCTGGGCCTGGGCCTGGATGCCAAGT
TCGGCAAGGGCGCCAAGAAGACATCCCACGACCCAGCTTTCTTGTACAAAGTTGGCATTATAAGAAAGCA
TTGCTTATCAATTTGTTGCAACGAACAGGTCACTATCAGTCAAAATAAAATCATTATTTGCCATCCAGCT
GATATCCCCTATAGTGAGTCGTATTACATGGTCATAGCTGTTTCCTGGCAGCTCTGGCCCGTGTCTCAAA
ATCTCTGATGTTACATTGCACAAGATAAAAATATATCATCATGAACAATAAAACTGTCTGCTTACATAAA
CAGTAATACAAGGGGTGTTATGAGCCATATTCAACGGGAAACGTCGAGGCCGCGATTAAATTCCAACATG
GATGCTGATTTATATGGGTATAAATGGGCTCGCGATAATGTCGGGCAATCAGGTGCGACAATCTATCGCT
TGTATGGGAAGCCCGATGCGCCAGAGTTGTTTCTGAAACATGGCAAAGGTAGCGTTGCCAATGATGTTAC
AGATGAGATGGTCAGACTAAACTGGCTGACGGAATTTATGCCTCTTCCGACCATCAAGCATTTTATCCGT
ACTCCTGATGATGCATGGTTACTCACCACTGCGATCCCCGGAAAAACAGCATTCCAGGTATTAGAAGAAT
ATCCTGATTCAGGTGAAAATATTGTTGATGCGCTGGCAGTGTTCCTGCGCCGGTTGCATTCGATTCCTGT
TTGTAATTGTCCTTTTAACAGCGATCGCGTATTTCGTCTCGCTCAGGCGCAATCACGAATGAATAACGGT
TTGGTTGATGCGAGTGATTTTGATGACGAGCGTAATGGCTGGCCTGTTGAACAAGTCTGGAAAGAAATGC
ATAAACTTTTGCCATTCTCACCGGATTCAGTCGTCACTCATGGTGATTTCTCACTTGATAACCTTATTTT
TGACGAGGGGAAATTAATAGGTTGTATTGATGTTGGACGAGTCGGAATCGCAGACCGATACCAGGATCTT
GCCATCCTATGGAACTGCCTCGGTGAGTTTTCTCCTTCATTACAGAAACGGCTTTTTCAAAAATATGGTA
TTGATAATCCTGATATGAATAAATTGCAGTTTCATTTGATGCTCGATGAGTTTTTCTAATCAGAATTGGT
TAATTGGTTGTAACACTGGCAGAGCATTACGCTGACTTGACGGGACGGCGCAAGCTCATGACCAAAATCC
CTTAACGTGAGTTACGCGTCGTTCCACTGAGCGTCAGACCCCGTAGAAAAGATCAAAGGATCTTCTTGAG
ATCCTTTTTTTCTGCGCGTAATCTGCTGCTTGCAAACAAAAAAACCACCGCTACCAGCGGTGGTTTGTTT
GCCGGATCAAGAGCTACCAACTCTTTTTCCGAAGGTAACTGGCTTCAGCAGAGCGCAGATACCAAATACT
GTTCTTCTAGTGTAGCCGTAGTTAGGCCACCACTTCAAGAACTCTGTAGCACCGCCTACATACCTCGCTC
TGCTAATCCTGTTACCAGTGGCTGCTGCCAGTGGCGATAAGTCGTGTCTTACCGGGTTGGACTCAAGACG
ATAGTTACCGGATAAGGCGCAGCGGTCGGGCTGAACGGGGGGTTCGTGCACACAGCCCAGCTTGGAGCGA
ACGACCTACACCGAACTGAGATACCTACAGCGTGAGCTATGAGAAAGCGCCACGCTTCCCGAAGGGAGAA
AGGCGGACAGGTATCCGGTAAGCGGCAGGGTCGGAACAGGAGAGCGCACGAGGGAGCTTCCAGGGGGAAA
CGCCTGGTATCTTTATAGTCCTGTCGGGTTTCGCCACCTCTGACTTGAGCGTCGATTTTTGTGATGCTCG
TCAGGGGGGCGGAGCCTATGGAAAAACGCCAGCAACGCGGCCTTTTTACGGTTCCTGGCCTTTTGCTGGC
CTTTTGCTCACATGTT
