>Addgene plasmid #132099 | pDONR221_SLC35B1 | depositor partial sequence | sequence record 253598 | Codon-optimized ORF of SLC35B1
ATGGCCAGCTCCTCTAGCCTGGTGCCTGACCGGCTGAGACTGCCACTGTGCTTCCTGGGCGTGTTCGTGT
GCTACTTCTACTATGGCATCCTGCAGGAGAAGATCACACGGGGCAAGTATGGCGAGGGCGCCAAGCAGGA
GACATTCACCTTTGCCCTGACCCTGGTGTTTATCCAGTGCGTGATCAACGCCGTGTTCGCCAAGATCCTG
ATCCAGTTCTTTGACACAGCCAGAGTGGATAGGACCCGCTCTTGGCTGTACGCCGCCTGTAGCATCTCCT
ATCTGGGCGCCATGGTGTCCTCTAACTCCGCCCTGCAGTTTGTGAATTACCCTACACAGGTGCTGGGCAA
GTCTTGCAAGCCCATCCCTGTGATGCTGCTGGGCGTGACCCTGCTGAAGAAGAAGTACCCCCTGGCCAAG
TACCTGTGCGTGCTGCTGATCGTGGCAGGAGTGGCCCTGTTCATGTACAAGCCTAAGAAGGTGGTGGGCA
TCGAGGAGCACACCGTGGGCTATGGCGAGCTGCTGCTGCTGCTGAGCCTGACACTGGACGGACTGACCGG
CGTGTCCCAGGATCACATGAGGGCCCACTACCAGACAGGCTCTAACCACATGATGCTGAACATCAATCTG
TGGAGCACACTGCTGCTGGGCATGGGCATCCTGTTTACCGGCGAGCTGTGGGAGTTCCTGAGCTTTGCCG
AGCGGTACCCAGCCATCATCTATAATATCCTGCTGTTTGGCCTGACCTCTGCCCTGGGCCAGAGCTTCAT
CTTTATGACAGTGGTGTATTTCGGCCCCCTGACCTGCTCCATCATCACCACAACCCGGAAGTTCTTTACA
ATCCTGGCCTCCGTGATCCTGTTCGCCAATCCAATCTCTCCCATGCAGTGGGTGGGCACCGTGCTGGTGT
TTCTGGGCCTGGGCCTGGATGCCAAGTTCGGCAAGGGCGCCAAGAAGACATCCCAC
